Addgene plasmid #245838: AltiSM1
Purpose: Archael (Altiarchaeales archaeon WOR_SM1_86-2) 16S rRNA expression
Depositing lab: Roland Hatzenpichler. Depositing organization: Montana State University. Publication: A collection of archaeal 16S rRNA Clone-FISH cultures for probe validation in fluorescence in situ hybridization experiments. Van Beek JM, Robles G, Mewalal R, Blaby I, Hatzenpichler R. Microbiol Resour Announc. 2025 Dec 11;14(12):e0113125. doi: 10.1128/mra.01131-25. Epub 2025 Nov 17. PubMed 41247030.
Backbone
  Vector backbone: pcr2.1-oriT
  Vector type: Other
Growth in bacteria
  Bacterial resistance: Ampicillin and Kanamycin, 100 & 50 μg/mL
  Growth temperature: 37°C
  Growth strain: DH5alpha
  Copy number: High Copy
Gene/Insert
  Gene/Insert name: 16S rRNA
  Species: Altiarchaeales_archaeon_WOR_SM1_86-2
  Cloning method: Gibson Cloning
  Sequencing primers: 5′ ATTGTAATACGACTCACTATAGGGCGAATT; 3′ CTAGCATAACCCCTTGGGGCCTCTAAACGGGTCTTGAGGGGTTTTTTGTGCATGCTCGAGCGGCCGCCAGTGTGATGG
Resource information
  A portion of this plasmid was derived from a plasmid made by: DOE Joint Genome Institute
Terms and licenses: Academic/Nonprofit Terms; Industry Terms: Not Available to Industry
How to cite: AltiSM1 was a gift from Roland Hatzenpichler (Addgene plasmid # 245838 ; http://n2t.net/addgene:245838 ; RRID:Addgene_245838)
