[The description below was written by a language model from this plasmid's Addgene catalogue record and pLannotate feature annotations shown in this document.]
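Description:
AltiSM1 is a high-copy E. coli plasmid built on the pCR2.1-oriT backbone to express the 16S rRNA of an uncultured archaeon, Altiarchaeales archaeon WOR_SM1_86-2. It belongs to a collection of archaeal Clone-FISH constructs. In this approach a heterologous host transcribes a cloned rRNA gene, so that the cells can serve as defined positive or negative targets when testing the specificity of oligonucleotide probes for fluorescence in situ hybridization. The plasmid replicates from a ColE1/pUC-type origin and is selected with both ampicillin (β-lactamase) and kanamycin (the Tn5-derived neo/nptII gene, with an adjacent transposase remnant). The backbone also carries an f1 origin for single-stranded DNA production. An incP oriT with a traJ fragment would allow conjugative mobilisation if transfer functions were supplied in trans.

The insert, introduced by Gibson assembly, is an archaeal small-subunit rRNA gene of about 1.47 kb, placed between a T7 promoter and a T7 terminator. Transcription therefore depends on T7 RNA polymerase being available in the expression host. The cassette sits in the interrupted lacZα cloning region, downstream of the lac promoter, lac operator and CAP binding site, and only fragments of lacI and lacZα remain.

The two sequence records differ. In the depositor's 5,900-nt map, the promoter–rRNA–terminator cassette lies in the same direction as the lac promoter, and a second, opposing T7 promoter from the backbone lies downstream of it. In the repository's 5,870-nt sequencing result, the rRNA and terminator are in the reverse orientation and only one T7 promoter is annotated, positioned to drive the insert. The record does not explain this discrepancy.
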