Features (pLannotate 1.2.2; 17 found; start..end, strand, type, name):
      2..94      +  CDS            lacI (fragment): lac repressor; lacI; The lac repressor binds to the lac operator to inhibit transcription in E. coli. This inhibition can be relieved by adding lactose or isopropyl-β-D-thiogalactopyranoside (IPTG).
    107..128     +  protein_bind   CAP binding site: CAP binding activates transcription in the presence of cAMP. E. coli catabolite activator protein
    143..173     +  promoter       lac promoter: promoter for the E. coli lac operon
    181..197     +  protein_bind   lac operator: The lac repressor binds to the lac operator to inhibit transcription in E. coli. This inhibition can be relieved by adding lactose or isopropyl-β-D-thiogalactopyranoside (IPTG). lac repressor encoded by lacI
    354..372     +  promoter       T7 promoter: promoter for bacteriophage T7 RNA polymerase
    379..1847    +  ncRNA          SSU rRNA archaea: Accession: RF01959 - Archaeal small subunit ribosomal RNA
   1849..1896    +  terminator     T7 terminator: transcription terminator for bacteriophage T7 RNA polymerase
   1934..1952    -  promoter       T7 promoter: promoter for bacteriophage T7 RNA polymerase
   1955..2112    +  CDS            lacZα (fragment): LacZα fragment of β-galactosidase; lacZ fragment
   2121..2184    -  CDS            traJ (fragment): oriT-recognizing protein; traJ
   2217..2326    -  oriT           oriT: incP origin of transfer
   2521..2944    +  rep_origin     f1 ori (sequence partly withheld): f1 bacteriophage origin of replication; arrow indicates direction of (+) strand synthesis
   2957..3256    +  CDS            tnpA (fragment): TN5P_ECOLX - Also known as tnp. Experimental evidence at protein level: Swiss-Prot protein existence level 1. Mediates transposition of transposon Tn5 by a 'cut and paste' mechanism. First, the monomeric transposase binds the 19 bp inverted DNA repeats flanking the transposon. Then, dimerization of the DNA- bound transposase creates a synaptic DNA complex. After nicking of the first DNA strand, excision of the transposon proceeds through a series of intermediates. The transposase then mediates the insertion of the transposon at a new site by strand transfer. The activity of the wild- type tran
   3288..4079    +  CDS            neo: KKA2_KLEPN - Also known as kan, nptII. Experimental evidence at protein level: Swiss-Prot protein existence level 1. Resistance to kanamycin, neomycin, paromomycin, ribostamycin, butirosin and gentamicin B. From Klebsiella pneumoniae.
   4083..4099    +  promoter       AmpR promoter (fragment): bla
   4100..4960    +  CDS            AmpR: β-lactamase; bla; confers resistance to ampicillin, carbenicillin, and related antibiotics
   5131..5719    +  rep_origin     ori: high-copy-number ColE1/pMB1/pBR322/pUC origin of replication
>Addgene plasmid #245838 | AltiSM1 | depositor full sequence | sequence record 483425 | AltiSM1 sequence 5900 bps
AGCGCCCAATACGCAAACCGCCTCTCCCCGCGCGTTGGCCGATTCATTAATGCAGCTGGCACGACAGGTT
TCCCGACTGGAAAGCGGGCAGTGAGCGCAACGCAATTAATGTGAGTTAGCTCACTCATTAGGCACCCCAG
GCTTTACACTTTATGCTTCCGGCTCGTATGTTGTGTGGAATTGTGAGCGGATAACAATTTCACACAGGAA
ACAGCTATGACCATGATTACGCCAAGCTTGGTACCGAGCTCGGATCCACTAGTAACGGCCGCCAGTGTGC
TGGAATTCGGCTTAAGCCGAATTCTGCAGATATCCATCACACTGGCGGCCGCTCGAGCATGCATCTAGAA
TTGTAATACGACTCACTATAGGGCGAATTACTCCAGTTGATCCTGCTGGCGGCTACTGCTCTTGGGGTTC
GATTAAGCCATGTGAGTCCAGGAATCTTTGATTCCTGGCGAACGACTCAGTAACACGTGGATAACCTGCC
CTTAGGAAGAGTATAACCTCGGGAAACTGAGGACAATCCTCTATAGGTGAGAAGTTCTGGAATGACTCTC
ACTCAAAGCTTCGGCGCCTAAGGATGGGTCTGCGGTGGATTAGGCTGATGGCGGGGTAACGGCCCACCAT
ACCTATAATCCATACCGGCTATGGGAGTAGGAGCCGGGAGATGAGTACTGAGACACGGACTCAGGCCCTA
CGGGGCGCATCAGGCGCGAAACCTTTGCAATGCACGCAAGTGTGACAAGGGAACCCTGAGTGTCTTCTCT
TTGAGGGGACTTTTATGATGTGCAAAAAGCATCATGAATAAGGGCTGGGTAAGACCCGTGCCAGCCGCCG
CGGTAACACGGGCAGCCCAAGTGGTAGCCATGTTTATTGGGCTTAAAGCGTTCGTAGCCGGTCTGGTAAG
TCCTCCGTGAAATCCTGTCGCTTAACGATAGGAATTGCAGAGGATACTACCTGACTTGGAGCCGGGATGC
GTCAGAGGTATTCCTTGGGTAGGGGCGAAATCCGTTGATCCCTGGAGGACCACCAACGGCGAAGGCATCT
GACTTGAACGGGCTCGACGGTGAGGAACGAAAGCTAGGGGAGCAAACCGGATCAGATACCCGGGTAGTCC
TAGCCGTAAACGATGCGGACTGTATGTTGCTAAAGCTTTATGTTTTAGCAGTGTCGAAGGGAAACCGTTA
AGTCCGCCGCCTGGGAAGTACGGTCGCAAGGCTGAAACTTAAAGGAATTGGCGGGGGATCACCACAAGGG
GTGGAGTCTGCGGTTCAATTGGATACAACACCGGGAAACTTACCAGGGACGACGGCAGGATGAAGGTCAG
GCTGAAGGTCTTACCGAACGAGCCGAGAGGTAGTGCATGGCCATCGACAGCTCGTACCGTGAGGCGTGCG
GTTAAGTCCGCTAACGAGCAAGACCCGTGCCTTTATTTGCCACCCTTTTCTTTTGAAGAGGAGCACTATA
AAGGGACCGCTGGCGATAAGTCAGAGGAAGGTGCGGGCGACGGTAGGTCTGTATGCTCCGAATTTCCTGG
GCTACACGTGGACTACAATGGCACAAACAGCGGGATGCAACTCCGAGAGGAGAAGCCAATCTCTTAAATT
GTGTCTTAGTTCGGATTGAGCCTTGAAACTCGGGCTCATGAAGTTGAAATCCCTAGTAATCGCTCTTTAT
TAGAGAGCGGTGAATATGTCCCCGATCCTTGCACACACCGCCTGTCAAACCAATCGAGTGGACTTAGGTC
GAGGCTCTCTCATCTGGGAAGGTCAAGATCTAGGCTTGCAAGAGGGGTTAAGTCATAACAAGGTAGCCGT
AGGGGAATCTGCGGCTGGATCACCTCCACTAGCATAACCCCTTGGGGCCTCTAAACGGGTCTTGAGGGGT
TTTTTGTGCATGCTCGAGCGGCCGCCAGTGTGATGGAATTCGCCCTATAGTGAGTCGTATTACAATTCAC
TGGCCGTCGTTTTACAACGTCGTGACTGGGAAAACCCTGGCGTTACCCAACTTAATCGCCTTGCAGCACA
TCCCCCTTTCGCCAGCTGGCGTAATAGCGAAGAGGCCCGCACCGATCGCCCTTCCCAACAGTTGCGCAGC
CTGAATGGCGAATGGACGCGCTGGAAGGCAGTACACCTTGATAGGTGGGCTGCCCTTCCTGGTTGGCTTG
GTTTCATCAGCCATCCGCTTGCCCTCATCTGTTACGCCGGCGGTAGCCGGCCAGCCTCGCAGAGCAGGAT
TCCCGTTGAGCACCGCCAGGTGCGAATAAGGGACAGTGAAGAAGGAACACCCGCTCGCGGGTGGGCCTAC
TTCACCTATCCTGCCCGGCTGACGCCGTTGGATACACCAAGGAAAGTCTACACGAACCCTTTGGCAAAAT
CCTGTATATCGTGCGAAAAAGGATGGATATACCGAAAAAATCGCTATAATGACCCCGAAGCAGGGTTATG
CAGCGGAAAAGCGCTGCTTCCCTGCTGTTTTGTGGAATATCTACCGACTGGAAACAGGCAAATGCAGGAA
[119 nt withheld, positions 2521-2639]
C
[91 nt withheld, positions 2641-2731]
A
[49 nt withheld, positions 2733-2781]
CCTTTGACGTTGGAGTCCACGTTCTTT
[37 nt withheld, positions 2809-2845]
ACCCTATCTCGGTCTATTCTTTTGATTTATAAGGGATTTTGCCGATTTCGGCCTATTGGTTAAAAAATGA
GCTGATTTAACAAAAATTTAACGCGAATTTTAACAAAATTCAGGGCGCAAGGGCTGCTAAAGGAAGCGGA
ACACGTAGAAAGCCAGTCCGCAGAAACGGTGCTGACCCCGGATGAATGTCAGCTACTGGGCTATCTGGAC
AAGGGAAAACGCAAGCGCAAAGAGAAAGCAGGTAGCTTGCAGTGGGCTTACATGGCGATAGCTAGACTGG
GCGGTTTTATGGACAGCAAGCGAACCGGAATTGCCAGCTGGGGCGCCCTCTGGTAAGGTTGGGAAGCCCT
GCAAAGTAAACTGGATGGCTTTCTTGCCGCCAAGGATCTGATGGCGCAGGGGATCAAGATCTGATCAAGA
GACAGGATGAGGATCGTTTCGCATGATTGAACAAGATGGATTGCACGCAGGTTCTCCGGCCGCTTGGGTG
GAGAGGCTATTCGGCTATGACTGGGCACAACAGACAATCGGCTGCTCTGATGCCGCCGTGTTCCGGCTGT
CAGCGCAGGGGCGCCCGGTTCTTTTTGTCAAGACCGACCTGTCCGGTGCCCTGAATGAACTGCAGGACGA
GGCAGCGCGGCTATCGTGGCTGGCCACGACGGGCGTTCCTTGCGCAGCTGTGCTCGACGTTGTCACTGAA
GCGGGAAGGGACTGGCTGCTATTGGGCGAAGTGCCGGGGCAGGATCTCCTGTCATCCCACCTTGCTCCTG
CCGAGAAAGTATCCATCATGGCTGATGCAATGCGGCGGCTGCATACGCTTGATCCGGCTACCTGCCCATT
CGACCACCAAGCGAAACATCGCATCGAGCGAGCACGTACTCGGATGGAAGCCGGTCTTGTCGATCAGGAT
GATCTGGACGAAGAGCATCAGGGGCTCGCGCCAGCCGAACTGTTCGCCAGGCTCAAGGCGCGCATGCCCG
ACGGCGAGGATCTCGTCGTGACCCATGGCGATGCCTGCTTGCCGAATATCATGGTGGAAAATGGCCGCTT
TTCTGGATTCATCGACTGTGGCCGGCTGGGTGTGGCGGACCGCTATCAGGACATAGCGTTGGCTACCCGT
GATATTGCTGAAGAGCTTGGCGGCGAATGGGCTGACCGCTTCCTCGTGCTTTACGGTATCGCCGCTCCCG
ATTCGCAGCGCATCGCCTTCTATCGCCTTCTTGACGAGTTCTTCTGAATTGAAAAAGGAAGAGTATGAGT
ATTCAACATTTCCGTGTCGCCCTTATTCCCTTTTTTGCGGCATTTTGCCTTCCTGTTTTTGCTCACCCAG
AAACGCTGGTGAAAGTAAAAGATGCTGAAGATCAGTTGGGTGCACGAGTGGGTTACATCGAACTGGATCT
CAACAGCGGTAAGATCCTTGAGAGTTTTCGCCCCGAAGAACGTTTTCCAATGATGAGCACTTTTAAAGTT
CTGCTATGTGGCGCGGTATTATCCCGTATTGACGCCGGGCAAGAGCAACTCGGTCGCCGCATACACTATT
CTCAGAATGACTTGGTTGAGTACTCACCAGTCACAGAAAAGCATCTTACGGATGGCATGACAGTAAGAGA
ATTATGCAGTGCTGCCATAACCATGAGTGATAACACTGCGGCCAACTTACTTCTGACAACGATCGGAGGA
CCGAAGGAGCTAACCGCTTTTTTGCACAACATGGGGGATCATGTAACTCGCCTTGATCGTTGGGAACCGG
AGCTGAATGAAGCCATACCAAACGACGAGCGTGACACCACGATGCCTGTAGCAATGGCAACAACGTTGCG
CAAACTATTAACTGGCGAACTACTTACTCTAGCTTCCCGGCAACAATTAATAGACTGGATGGAGGCGGAT
AAAGTTGCAGGACCACTTCTGCGCTCGGCCCTTCCGGCTGGCTGGTTTATTGCTGATAAATCTGGAGCCG
GTGAGCGTGGGTCTCGCGGTATCATTGCAGCACTGGGGCCAGATGGTAAGCCCTCCCGTATCGTAGTTAT
CTACACGACGGGGAGTCAGGCAACTATGGATGAACGAAATAGACAGATCGCTGAGATAGGTGCCTCACTG
ATTAAGCATTGGTAACTGTCAGACCAAGTTTACTCATATATACTTTAGATTGATTTAAAACTTCATTTTT
AATTTAAAAGGATCTAGGTGAAGATCCTTTTTGATAATCTCATGACCAAAATCCCTTAACGTGAGTTTTC
GTTCCACTGAGCGTCAGACCCCGTAGAAAAGATCAAAGGATCTTCTTGAGATCCTTTTTTTCTGCGCGTA
ATCTGCTGCTTGCAAACAAAAAAACCACCGCTACCAGCGGTGGTTTGTTTGCCGGATCAAGAGCTACCAA
CTCTTTTTCCGAAGGTAACTGGCTTCAGCAGAGCGCAGATACCAAATACTGTTCTTCTAGTGTAGCCGTA
GTTAGGCCACCACTTCAAGAACTCTGTAGCACCGCCTACATACCTCGCTCTGCTAATCCTGTTACCAGTG
GCTGCTGCCAGTGGCGATAAGTCGTGTCTTACCGGGTTGGACTCAAGACGATAGTTACCGGATAAGGCGC
AGCGGTCGGGCTGAACGGGGGGTTCGTGCACACAGCCCAGCTTGGAGCGAACGACCTACACCGAACTGAG
ATACCTACAGCGTGAGCTATGAGAAAGCGCCACGCTTCCCGAAGGGAGAAAGGCGGACAGGTATCCGGTA
AGCGGCAGGGTCGGAACAGGAGAGCGCACGAGGGAGCTTCCAGGGGGAAACGCCTGGTATCTTTATAGTC
CTGTCGGGTTTCGCCACCTCTGACTTGAGCGTCGATTTTTGTGATGCTCGTCAGGGGGGCGGAGCCTATG
GAAAAACGCCAGCAACGCGGCCTTTTTACGGTTCCTGGCCTTTTGCTGGCCTTTTGCTCACATGTTCTTT
CCTGCGTTATCCCCTGATTCTGTGGATAACCGTATTACCGCCTTTGAGTGAGCTGATACCGCTCGCCGCA
GCCGAACGACCGAGCGCAGCGAGTCAGTGAGCGAGGAAGCGGAAG
