Features (pLannotate 1.2.2; 16 found; start..end, strand, type, name):
      2..94      +  CDS            lacI (fragment): lac repressor; lacI; The lac repressor binds to the lac operator to inhibit transcription in E. coli. This inhibition can be relieved by adding lactose or isopropyl-β-D-thiogalactopyranoside (IPTG).
    107..128     +  protein_bind   CAP binding site: CAP binding activates transcription in the presence of cAMP. E. coli catabolite activator protein
    143..173     +  promoter       lac promoter: promoter for the E. coli lac operon
    181..197     +  protein_bind   lac operator: The lac repressor binds to the lac operator to inhibit transcription in E. coli. This inhibition can be relieved by adding lactose or isopropyl-β-D-thiogalactopyranoside (IPTG). lac repressor encoded by lacI
    380..427     -  terminator     T7 terminator: transcription terminator for bacteriophage T7 RNA polymerase
    427..1895    -  ncRNA          SSU rRNA archaea: Accession: RF01959 - Archaeal small subunit ribosomal RNA
   1904..1922    -  promoter       T7 promoter: promoter for bacteriophage T7 RNA polymerase
   1925..2082    +  CDS            lacZα (fragment): LacZα fragment of β-galactosidase; lacZ fragment
   2091..2154    -  CDS            traJ (fragment): oriT-recognizing protein; traJ
   2187..2296    -  oriT           oriT: incP origin of transfer
   2491..2914    +  rep_origin     f1 ori (sequence partly withheld): f1 bacteriophage origin of replication; arrow indicates direction of (+) strand synthesis
   2927..3226    +  CDS            tnpA (fragment): TN5P_ECOLX - Also known as tnp. Experimental evidence at protein level: Swiss-Prot protein existence level 1. Mediates transposition of transposon Tn5 by a 'cut and paste' mechanism. First, the monomeric transposase binds the 19 bp inverted DNA repeats flanking the transposon. Then, dimerization of the DNA- bound transposase creates a synaptic DNA complex. After nicking of the first DNA strand, excision of the transposon proceeds through a series of intermediates. The transposase then mediates the insertion of the transposon at a new site by strand transfer. The activity of the wild- type tran
   3258..4049    +  CDS            neo: KKA2_KLEPN - Also known as kan, nptII. Experimental evidence at protein level: Swiss-Prot protein existence level 1. Resistance to kanamycin, neomycin, paromomycin, ribostamycin, butirosin and gentamicin B. From Klebsiella pneumoniae.
   4053..4069    +  promoter       AmpR promoter (fragment): bla
   4070..4930    +  CDS            AmpR: β-lactamase; bla; confers resistance to ampicillin, carbenicillin, and related antibiotics
   5101..5689    +  rep_origin     ori: high-copy-number ColE1/pMB1/pBR322/pUC origin of replication
>Addgene plasmid #245838 | AltiSM1 | addgene full sequence | sequence record 491112 | Addgene NGS Result
AGCGCCCAATACGCAAACCGCCTCTCCCCGCGCGTTGGCCGATTCATTAATGCAGCTGGCACGACAGGTT
TCCCGACTGGAAAGCGGGCAGTGAGCGCAACGCAATTAATGTGAGTTAGCTCACTCATTAGGCACCCCAG
GCTTTACACTTTATGCTTCCGGCTCGTATGTTGTGTGGAATTGTGAGCGGATAACAATTTCACACAGGAA
ACAGCTATGACCATGATTACGCCAAGCTTGGTACCGAGCTCGGATCCACTAGTAACGGCCGCCAGTGTGC
TGGAATTCGGCTTAAGCCGAATTCTGCAGATATCCATCACACTGGCGGCCGCTCGAGCATGCATCTAGAC
CATCACACTGGCGGCCGCTCGAGCATGCACAAAAAACCCCTCAAGACCCGTTTAGAGGCCCCAAGGGGTT
ATGCTAGTGGAGGTGATCCAGCCGCAGATTCCCCTACGGCTACCTTGTTATGACTTAACCCCTCTTGCAA
GCCTAGATCTTGACCTTCCCAGATGAGAGAGCCTCGACCTAAGTCCACTCGATTGGTTTGACAGGCGGTG
TGTGCAAGGATCGGGGACATATTCACCGCTCTCTAATAAAGAGCGATTACTAGGGATTTCAACTTCATGA
GCCCGAGTTTCAAGGCTCAATCCGAACTAAGACACAATTTAAGAGATTGGCTTCTCCTCTCGGAGTTGCA
TCCCGCTGTTTGTGCCATTGTAGTCCACGTGTAGCCCAGGAAATTCGGAGCATACAGACCTACCGTCGCC
CGCACCTTCCTCTGACTTATCGCCAGCGGTCCCTTTATAGTGCTCCTCTTCAAAAGAAAAGGGTGGCAAA
TAAAGGCACGGGTCTTGCTCGTTAGCGGACTTAACCGCACGCCTCACGGTACGAGCTGTCGATGGCCATG
CACTACCTCTCGGCTCGTTCGGTAAGACCTTCAGCCTGACCTTCATCCTGCCGTCGTCCCTGGTAAGTTT
CCCGGTGTTGTATCCAATTGAACCGCAGACTCCACCCCTTGTGGTGATCCCCCGCCAATTCCTTTAAGTT
TCAGCCTTGCGACCGTACTTCCCAGGCGGCGGACTTAACGGTTTCCCTTCGACACTGCTAAAACATAAAG
CTTTAGCAACATACAGTCCGCATCGTTTACGGCTAGGACTACCCGGGTATCTGATCCGGTTTGCTCCCCT
AGCTTTCGTTCCTCACCGTCGAGCCCGTTCAAGTCAGATGCCTTCGCCGTTGGTGGTCCTCCAGGGATCA
ACGGATTTCGCCCCTACCCAAGGAATACCTCTGACGCATCCCGGCTCCAAGTCAGGTAGTATCCTCTGCA
ATTCCTATCGTTAAGCGACAGGATTTCACGGAGGACTTACCAGACCGGCTACGAACGCTTTAAGCCCAAT
AAACATGGCTACCACTTGGGCTGCCCGTGTTACCGCGGCGGCTGGCACGGGTCTTACCCAGCCCTTATTC
ATGATGCTTTTTGCACATCATAAAAGTCCCCTCAAAGAGAAGACACTCAGGGTTCCCTTGTCACACTTGC
GTGCATTGCAAAGGTTTCGCGCCTGATGCGCCCCGTAGGGCCTGAGTCCGTGTCTCAGTACTCATCTCCC
GGCTCCTACTCCCATAGCCGGTATGGATTATAGGTATGGTGGGCCGTTACCCCGCCATCAGCCTAATCCA
CCGCAGACCCATCCTTAGGCGCCGAAGCTTTGAGTGAGAGTCATTCCAGAACTTCTCACCTATAGAGGAT
TGTCCTCAGTTTCCCGAGGTTATACTCTTCCTAAGGGCAGGTTATCCACGTGTTACTGAGTCGTTCGCCA
GGAATCAAAGATTCCTGGACTCACATGGCTTAATCGAACCCCAAGAGCAGTAGCCGCCAGCAGGATCAAC
TGGAGTAATTCGCCCTATAGTGAGTCGTATTACAATTCACTGGCCGTCGTTTTACAACGTCGTGACTGGG
AAAACCCTGGCGTTACCCAACTTAATCGCCTTGCAGCACATCCCCCTTTCGCCAGCTGGCGTAATAGCGA
AGAGGCCCGCACCGATCGCCCTTCCCAACAGTTGCGCAGCCTGAATGGCGAATGGACGCGCTGGAAGGCA
GTACACCTTGATAGGTGGGCTGCCCTTCCTGGTTGGCTTGGTTTCATCAGCCATCCGCTTGCCCTCATCT
GTTACGCCGGCGGTAGCCGGCCAGCCTCGCAGAGCAGGATTCCCGTTGAGCACCGCCAGGTGCGAATAAG
GGACAGTGAAGAAGGAACACCCGCTCGCGGGTGGGCCTACTTCACCTATCCTGCCCGGCTGACGCCGTTG
GATACACCAAGGAAAGTCTACACGAACCCTTTGGCAAAATCCTGTATATCGTGCGAAAAAGGATGGATAT
ACCGAAAAAATCGCTATAATGACCCCGAAGCAGGGTTATGCAGCGGAAAAGCGCTGCTTCCCTGCTGTTT
TGTGGAATATCTACCGACTGGAAACAGGCAAATGCAGGAA
[65 nt withheld, positions 2491-2555]
T
[53 nt withheld, positions 2557-2609]
C
[91 nt withheld, positions 2611-2701]
A
[49 nt withheld, positions 2703-2751]
CCTTTGACGTTGGAGTCCACGTTCTTT
[37 nt withheld, positions 2779-2815]
ACCCTATCTCGGTCTATTCTTTTGATTTATAAGGGATTTTGCCGATTTCGGCCTATTGGTTAAAAAATGA
GCTGATTTAACAAAAATTTAACGCGAATTTTAACAAAATTCAGGGCGCAAGGGCTGCTAAAGGAAGCGGA
ACACGTAGAAAGCCAGTCCGCAGAAACGGTGCTGACCCCGGATGAATGTCAGCTACTGGGCTATCTGGAC
AAGGGAAAACGCAAGCGCAAAGAGAAAGCAGGTAGCTTGCAGTGGGCTTACATGGCGATAGCTAGACTGG
GCGGTTTTATGGACAGCAAGCGAACCGGAATTGCCAGCTGGGGCGCCCTCTGGTAAGGTTGGGAAGCCCT
GCAAAGTAAACTGGATGGCTTTCTTGCCGCCAAGGATCTGATGGCGCAGGGGATCAAGATCTGATCAAGA
GACAGGATGAGGATCGTTTCGCATGATTGAACAAGATGGATTGCACGCAGGTTCTCCGGCCGCTTGGGTG
GAGAGGCTATTCGGCTATGACTGGGCACAACAGACAATCGGCTGCTCTGATGCCGCCGTGTTCCGGCTGT
CAGCGCAGGGGCGCCCGGTTCTTTTTGTCAAGACCGACCTGTCCGGTGCCCTGAATGAACTGCAGGACGA
GGCAGCGCGGCTATCGTGGCTGGCCACGACGGGCGTTCCTTGCGCAGCTGTGCTCGACGTTGTCACTGAA
GCGGGAAGGGACTGGCTGCTATTGGGCGAAGTGCCGGGGCAGGATCTCCTGTCATCCCACCTTGCTCCTG
CCGAGAAAGTATCCATCATGGCTGATGCAATGCGGCGGCTGCATACGCTTGATCCGGCTACCTGCCCATT
CGACCACCAAGCGAAACATCGCATCGAGCGAGCACGTACTCGGATGGAAGCCGGTCTTGTCGATCAGGAT
GATCTGGACGAAGAGCATCAGGGGCTCGCGCCAGCCGAACTGTTCGCCAGGCTCAAGGCGCGCATGCCCG
ACGGCGAGGATCTCGTCGTGACCCATGGCGATGCCTGCTTGCCGAATATCATGGTGGAAAATGGCCGCTT
TTCTGGATTCATCGACTGTGGCCGGCTGGGTGTGGCGGACCGCTATCAGGACATAGCGTTGGCTACCCGT
GATATTGCTGAAGAGCTTGGCGGCGAATGGGCTGACCGCTTCCTCGTGCTTTACGGTATCGCCGCTCCCG
ATTCGCAGCGCATCGCCTTCTATCGCCTTCTTGACGAGTTCTTCTGAATTGAAAAAGGAAGAGTATGAGT
ATTCAACATTTCCGTGTCGCCCTTATTCCCTTTTTTGCGGCATTTTGCCTTCCTGTTTTTGCTCACCCAG
AAACGCTGGTGAAAGTAAAAGATGCTGAAGATCAGTTGGGTGCACGAGTGGGTTACATCGAACTGGATCT
CAACAGCGGTAAGATCCTTGAGAGTTTTCGCCCCGAAGAACGTTTTCCAATGATGAGCACTTTTAAAGTT
CTGCTATGTGGCGCGGTATTATCCCGTATTGACGCCGGGCAAGAGCAACTCGGTCGCCGCATACACTATT
CTCAGAATGACTTGGTTGAGTACTCACCAGTCACAGAAAAGCATCTTACGGATGGCATGACAGTAAGAGA
ATTATGCAGTGCTGCCATAACCATGAGTGATAACACTGCGGCCAACTTACTTCTGACAACGATCGGAGGA
CCGAAGGAGCTAACCGCTTTTTTGCACAACATGGGGGATCATGTAACTCGCCTTGATCGTTGGGAACCGG
AGCTGAATGAAGCCATACCAAACGACGAGCGTGACACCACGATGCCTGTAGCAATGGCAACAACGTTGCG
CAAACTATTAACTGGCGAACTACTTACTCTAGCTTCCCGGCAACAATTAATAGACTGGATGGAGGCGGAT
AAAGTTGCAGGACCACTTCTGCGCTCGGCCCTTCCGGCTGGCTGGTTTATTGCTGATAAATCTGGAGCCG
GTGAGCGTGGGTCTCGCGGTATCATTGCAGCACTGGGGCCAGATGGTAAGCCCTCCCGTATCGTAGTTAT
CTACACGACGGGGAGTCAGGCAACTATGGATGAACGAAATAGACAGATCGCTGAGATAGGTGCCTCACTG
ATTAAGCATTGGTAACTGTCAGACCAAGTTTACTCATATATACTTTAGATTGATTTAAAACTTCATTTTT
AATTTAAAAGGATCTAGGTGAAGATCCTTTTTGATAATCTCATGACCAAAATCCCTTAACGTGAGTTTTC
GTTCCACTGAGCGTCAGACCCCGTAGAAAAGATCAAAGGATCTTCTTGAGATCCTTTTTTTCTGCGCGTA
ATCTGCTGCTTGCAAACAAAAAAACCACCGCTACCAGCGGTGGTTTGTTTGCCGGATCAAGAGCTACCAA
CTCTTTTTCCGAAGGTAACTGGCTTCAGCAGAGCGCAGATACCAAATACTGTTCTTCTAGTGTAGCCGTA
GTTAGGCCACCACTTCAAGAACTCTGTAGCACCGCCTACATACCTCGCTCTGCTAATCCTGTTACCAGTG
GCTGCTGCCAGTGGCGATAAGTCGTGTCTTACCGGGTTGGACTCAAGACGATAGTTACCGGATAAGGCGC
AGCGGTCGGGCTGAACGGGGGGTTCGTGCACACAGCCCAGCTTGGAGCGAACGACCTACACCGAACTGAG
ATACCTACAGCGTGAGCTATGAGAAAGCGCCACGCTTCCCGAAGGGAGAAAGGCGGACAGGTATCCGGTA
AGCGGCAGGGTCGGAACAGGAGAGCGCACGAGGGAGCTTCCAGGGGGAAACGCCTGGTATCTTTATAGTC
CTGTCGGGTTTCGCCACCTCTGACTTGAGCGTCGATTTTTGTGATGCTCGTCAGGGGGGCGGAGCCTATG
GAAAAACGCCAGCAACGCGGCCTTTTTACGGTTCCTGGCCTTTTGCTGGCCTTTTGCTCACATGTTCTTT
CCTGCGTTATCCCCTGATTCTGTGGATAACCGTATTACCGCCTTTGAGTGAGCTGATACCGCTCGCCGCA
GCCGAACGACCGAGCGCAGCGAGTCAGTGAGCGAGGAAGCGGAAG
