>Addgene plasmid #245838 | AltiSM1 | depositor full sequence | sequence record 483396 | Full Sequence
ACTCCAGTTGATCCTGCTGGCGGCTACTGCTCTTGGGGTTCGATTAAGCCATGTGAGTCCAGGAATCTTT
GATTCCTGGCGAACGACTCAGTAACACGTGGATAACCTGCCCTTAGGAAGAGTATAACCTCGGGAAACTG
AGGACAATCCTCTATAGGTGAGAAGTTCTGGAATGACTCTCACTCAAAGCTTCGGCGCCTAAGGATGGGT
CTGCGGTGGATTAGGCTGATGGCGGGGTAACGGCCCACCATACCTATAATCCATACCGGCTATGGGAGTA
GGAGCCGGGAGATGAGTACTGAGACACGGACTCAGGCCCTACGGGGCGCATCAGGCGCGAAACCTTTGCA
ATGCACGCAAGTGTGACAAGGGAACCCTGAGTGTCTTCTCTTTGAGGGGACTTTTATGATGTGCAAAAAG
CATCATGAATAAGGGCTGGGTAAGACCCGTGCCAGCCGCCGCGGTAACACGGGCAGCCCAAGTGGTAGCC
ATGTTTATTGGGCTTAAAGCGTTCGTAGCCGGTCTGGTAAGTCCTCCGTGAAATCCTGTCGCTTAACGAT
AGGAATTGCAGAGGATACTACCTGACTTGGAGCCGGGATGCGTCAGAGGTATTCCTTGGGTAGGGGCGAA
ATCCGTTGATCCCTGGAGGACCACCAACGGCGAAGGCATCTGACTTGAACGGGCTCGACGGTGAGGAACG
AAAGCTAGGGGAGCAAACCGGATCAGATACCCGGGTAGTCCTAGCCGTAAACGATGCGGACTGTATGTTG
CTAAAGCTTTATGTTTTAGCAGTGTCGAAGGGAAACCGTTAAGTCCGCCGCCTGGGAAGTACGGTCGCAA
GGCTGAAACTTAAAGGAATTGGCGGGGGATCACCACAAGGGGTGGAGTCTGCGGTTCAATTGGATACAAC
ACCGGGAAACTTACCAGGGACGACGGCAGGATGAAGGTCAGGCTGAAGGTCTTACCGAACGAGCCGAGAG
GTAGTGCATGGCCATCGACAGCTCGTACCGTGAGGCGTGCGGTTAAGTCCGCTAACGAGCAAGACCCGTG
CCTTTATTTGCCACCCTTTTCTTTTGAAGAGGAGCACTATAAAGGGACCGCTGGCGATAAGTCAGAGGAA
GGTGCGGGCGACGGTAGGTCTGTATGCTCCGAATTTCCTGGGCTACACGTGGACTACAATGGCACAAACA
GCGGGATGCAACTCCGAGAGGAGAAGCCAATCTCTTAAATTGTGTCTTAGTTCGGATTGAGCCTTGAAAC
TCGGGCTCATGAAGTTGAAATCCCTAGTAATCGCTCTTTATTAGAGAGCGGTGAATATGTCCCCGATCCT
TGCACACACCGCCTGTCAAACCAATCGAGTGGACTTAGGTCGAGGCTCTCTCATCTGGGAAGGTCAAGAT
CTAGGCTTGCAAGAGGGGTTAAGTCATAACAAGGTAGCCGTAGGGGAATCTGCGGCTGGATCACCTCCA
